>Addgene plasmid #182377 | psiCheck2-SV40p-3xFLAG-HSVTKp-mCherry | addgene full sequence | sequence record 358101 | Addgene NGS Result
AGATCTGCGCAGCACCATGGCCTGAAATAACCTCTGAAAGAGGAACTTGGTTAGGTACCTTCTGAGGCGG
AAAGAACCAGCTGTGGAATGTGTGTCAGTTAGGGTGTGGAAAGTCCCCAGGCTCCCCAGCAGGCAGAAGT
ATGCAAAGCATGCATCTCAATTAGTCAGCAACCAGGTGTGGAAAGTCCCCAGGCTCCCCAGCAGGCAGAA
GTATGCAAAGCATGCATCTCAATTAGTCAGCAACCATAGTCCCGCCCCTAACTCCGCCCATCCCGCCCCT
AACTCCGCCCAGTTCCGCCCATTCTCCGCCCCATGGCTGACTAATTTTTTTTATTTATGCAGAGGCCGAG
GCCGCCTCGGCCTCTGAGCTATTCCAGAAGTAGTGAGGAGGCTTTTTTGGAGGCCTAGGCTTTTGCAAAA
AGCTTGATTCTTCTGACACAACAGTCTCGAACTTAAGCTGCAGAAGTTGGTCGTGAGGCACTGGGCAGGT
AAGTATCAAGGTTACAAGACAGGTTTAAGGAGACCAATAGAAACTGGGCTTGTCGAGACAGAGAAGACTC
TTGCGTTTCTGATAGGCACCTATTGGTCTTACTGACATCCACTTTGCCTTTCTCTCCACAGGTGTCCACT
CCCAGTTCAATTACAGCTCTTAAGGCTAGAGTACTTAATACGACTCACTATAGGCTAGCATGGACTATAA
GGACCACGACGGAGACTACAAGGATCATGATATTGATTACAAAGACGATGACGATAAGTAAGCGGCCGCT
GGCCGCAATAAAATATCTTTATTTTCATTACATCTGTGTGTTGGTTTTTTGTGTGAGGATCTAAATGAGT
CTTCGGACCTCGCGGGGGCCGCTTAAGCGGTGGTTAGGGTTTGTCTGACGCGGGGGGAGGGGGAAGGAAC
GAAACACTCTCATTCGGAGGCGGCTCGGGGTTTGGTCTTGGTGGCCACGGGCACGCAGAAGAGCGCCGCG
ATCCTCTTAAGCACCCCCCCGCCCTCCGTGGAGGCGGGGGTTTGGTCGGCGGGTGGTAACTGGCGGGCCG
CTGACTCGGGCGGGTCGCGCGCCCCAGAGTGTGACCTTTTCGGTCTGCTCGCAGACCCCCGGGCGGCGCC
GCCGCGGCGGCGACGGGCTCGCTGGGTCCTAGGCTCCATGGGGACCGTATACGTGGACAGGCTCTGGAGC
ATCCGCACGACTGCGGTGATATTACCGGAGACCTTCTGCGGGACGAGCCGGGTCACGCGGCTGACGCGGA
GCGTCCGTTGGGCGACAAACACCAGGACGGGGCACAGGTACACTATCTTGTCACCCGGAGGCGCGAGGGA
CTGCAGGAGCTTCAGGGAGTGGCGCAGCTGCTTCATCCCCGTGGCCCGTTGCTCGCGTTTGCTGGCGGTG
TCCCCGGAAGAAATATATTTGCATGTCTTTAGTTCTATGATGACACAAACCCCGCCCAGCGTCTTGTCAT
TGGCGAATTCGAACACGCAGATGCAGTCGGGGCGGCGCGGTCCCAGGTCCACTTCGCATATTAAGGTGAC
GCGTGTGGCCTCGAACACCGAGCGACCCTGCAGCGACCCGCTTAAAAGCTTGGCATTCCGGTACTGTTGG
TAAAGCCACCGGGCCCATGGTGAGCAAGGGCGAGGAGGATAACATGGCCATCATCAAGGAGTTCATGCGC
TTCAAGGTGCACATGGAGGGCTCCGTGAACGGCCACGAGTTCGAGATCGAGGGCGAGGGCGAGGGCCGCC
CCTACGAGGGCACCCAGACCGCCAAGCTGAAGGTGACCAAGGGTGGCCCCCTGCCCTTCGCCTGGGACAT
CCTGTCCCCTCAGTTCATGTACGGCTCCAAGGCCTACGTGAAGCACCCCGCCGACATCCCCGACTACTTG
AAGCTGTCCTTCCCCGAGGGCTTCAAGTGGGAGCGCGTGATGAACTTCGAGGACGGCGGCGTGGTGACCG
TGACCCAGGACTCCTCCCTGCAGGACGGCGAGTTCATCTACAAGGTGAAGCTGCGCGGCACCAACTTCCC
CTCCGACGGCCCCGTAATGCAGAAGAAGACCATGGGCTGGGAGGCCTCCTCCGAGCGGATGTACCCCGAG
GACGGCGCCCTGAAGGGCGAGATCAAGCAGAGGCTGAAGCTGAAGGACGGCGGCCACTACGACGCTGAGG
TCAAGACCACCTACAAGGCCAAGAAGCCCGTGCAGCTGCCCGGCGCCTACAACGTCAACATCAAGTTGGA
CATCACCTCCCACAACGAGGACTACACCATCGTGGAACAGTACGAACGCGCCGAGGGCCGCCACTCCACC
GGCGGCATGGACGAGCTGTACAAGTAGTCTAGAGTCGGGGCGGCCGGCCGCTTCGAGCAGACATGATAAG
ATACATTGATGAGTTTGGACAAACCACAACTAGAATGCAGTGAAAAAAATGCTTTATTTGTGAAATTTGT
GATGCTATTGCTTTATTTGTAACCATTATAAGCTGCAATAAACAAGTTAACAACAACAATTGCATTCATT
TTATGTTTCAGGTTCAGGGGGAGGTGTGGGAGGTTTTTTAAAGCAAGTAAAACCTCTACAAATGTGGTAA
AATCGATAAGGATCCAGGTGGCACTTTTCGGGGAAATGTGCGCGGAACCCCTATTTGTTTATTTTTCTAA
ATACATTCAAATATGTATCCGCTCATGAGACAATAACCCTGATAAATGCTTCAATAATATTGAAAAAGGA
AGAGTATGAGTATTCAACATTTCCGTGTCGCCCTTATTCCCTTTTTTGCGGCATTTTGCCTTCCTGTTTT
TGCTCACCCAGAAACGCTGGTGAAAGTAAAAGATGCTGAAGATCAGTTGGGTGCACGAGTGGGTTACATC
GAACTGGATCTCAACAGCGGTAAGATCCTTGAGAGTTTTCGCCCCGAAGAACGTTTTCCAATGATGAGCA
CTTTTAAAGTTCTGCTATGTGGCGCGGTATTATCCCGTATTGACGCCGGGCAAGAGCAACTCGGTCGCCG
CATACACTATTCTCAGAATGACTTGGTTGAGTACTCACCAGTCACAGAAAAGCATCTTACGGATGGCATG
ACAGTAAGAGAATTATGCAGTGCTGCCATAACCATGAGTGATAACACTGCGGCCAACTTACTTCTGACAA
CGATCGGAGGACCGAAGGAGCTAACCGCTTTTTTGCACAACATGGGGGATCATGTAACTCGCCTTGATCG
TTGGGAACCGGAGCTGAATGAAGCCATACCAAACGACGAGCGTGACACCACGATGCCTGTAGCAATGGCA
ACAACGTTGCGCAAACTATTAACTGGCGAACTACTTACTCTAGCTTCCCGGCAACAATTAATAGACTGGA
TGGAGGCGGATAAAGTTGCAGGACCACTTCTGCGCTCGGCCCTTCCGGCTGGCTGGTTTATTGCTGATAA
ATCTGGAGCCGGTGAGCGTGGGTCTCGCGGTATCATTGCAGCACTGGGGCCAGATGGTAAGCCCTCCCGT
ATCGTAGTTATCTACACGACGGGGAGTCAGGCAACTATGGATGAACGAAATAGACAGATCGCTGAGATAG
GTGCCTCACTGATTAAGCATTGGTAACTGTCAGACCAAGTTTACTCATATATACTTTAGATTGATTTAAA
ACTTCATTTTTAATTTAAAAGGATCTAGGTGAAGATCCTTTTTGATAATCTCATGACCAAAATCCCTTAA
CGTGAGTTTTCGTTCCACTGAGCGTCAGACCCCGTAGAAAAGATCAAAGGATCTTCTTGAGATCCTTTTT
TTCTGCGCGTAATCTGCTGCTTGCAAACAAAAAAACCACCGCTACCAGCGGTGGTTTGTTTGCCGGATCA
AGAGCTACCAACTCTTTTTCCGAAGGTAACTGGCTTCAGCAGAGCGCAGATACCAAATACTGTTCTTCTA
GTGTAGCCGTAGTTAGGCCACCACTTCAAGAACTCTGTAGCACCGCCTACATACCTCGCTCTGCTAATCC
TGTTACCAGTGGCTGCTGCCAGTGGCGATAAGTCGTGTCTTACCGGGTTGGACTCAAGACGATAGTTACC
GGATAAGGCGCAGCGGTCGGGCTGAACGGGGGGTTCGTGCACACAGCCCAGCTTGGAGCGAACGACCTAC
ACCGAACTGAGATACCTACAGCGTGAGCTATGAGAAAGCGCCACGCTTCCCGAAGGGAGAAAGGCGGACA
GGTATCCGGTAAGCGGCAGGGTCGGAACAGGAGAGCGCACGAGGGAGCTTCCAGGGGGAAACGCCTGGTA
TCTTTATAGTCCTGTCGGGTTTCGCCACCTCTGACTTGAGCGTCGATTTTTGTGATGCTCGTCAGGGGGG
CGGAGCCTATGGAAAAACGCCAGCAACGCGGCCTTTTTACGGTTCCTGGCCTTTTGCTGGCCTTTTGCTC
ACATGGCTCGAC
Features (pLannotate 1.2.2; 11 found; start..end, strand, type, name):
     62..419     +  promoter       SV40 promoter: SV40 enhancer and early promoter
    489..621     +  intron         chimeric intron: chimera between introns from human β-globin and immunoglobulin heavy chain genes
    666..684     +  promoter       T7 promoter: promoter for bacteriophage T7 RNA polymerase
    777..825     +  polyA_signal   poly(A) signal: synthetic polyadenylation signal
    834..1585    +  promoter       HSV TK promoter: herpes simplex virus thymidine kinase promoter
   1627..2337    +  CDS            mCherry: monomeric derivative of DsRed fluorescent protein (Shaner et al., 2004) mammalian codon-optimized
   2377..2498    -  polyA_signal   SV40 poly(A) signal: SV40 polyadenylation signal
   2521..2589    -  CDS            large T antigen (fragment): large T antigen from SV40 (simian virus 40)
   2631..2735    +  promoter       AmpR promoter: bla
   2736..3596    +  CDS            AmpR: β-lactamase; bla; confers resistance to ampicillin, carbenicillin, and related antibiotics
   3767..4355    +  rep_origin     ori: high-copy-number ColE1/pMB1/pBR322/pUC origin of replication
