[The description below was written by a language model from this plasmid's Addgene catalogue record and pLannotate feature annotations shown in this document.]
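Description:
psiCheck2-SV40p-3xFLAG-HSVTKp-mCherry is a 4,422 bp mammalian expression plasmid built on the psiCheck2 backbone. It carries two independent transcription units on a single vector. Propagation in E. coli relies on a high-copy ColE1/pUC-type origin and a β-lactamase (AmpR) cassette with its own bla promoter, which confers ampicillin resistance. No mammalian selection marker is recorded or annotated, so the plasmid appears suited to transient transfection.

The first unit is driven by the SV40 enhancer/early promoter, followed by a chimeric β-globin/immunoglobulin intron that typically improves mRNA processing and expression. A T7 promoter sits next, which could support in vitro transcription and serves as a sequencing primer site. According to the catalogue entry, a 72 bp synthetic 3xFLAG coding segment lies between retained NheI and NotI sites. The automated feature table does not annotate this segment, but the gap between the T7 promoter and the synthetic poly(A) signal that ends the unit is consistent with its position. The second unit uses the HSV thymidine kinase promoter to express mammalian codon-optimised mCherry, cloned between ApaI and XbaI. It is followed by an SV40 poly(A) region that the annotation places on the reverse strand, along with a small residual fragment of large T antigen sequence.

The stated purpose is dual expression of 3xFLAG and mCherry from separate promoters. The preserved cloning sites around the tag suggest it could serve as a parental or tag-only control vector, with mCherry marking transfected cells, although the record does not say so. The associated publication concerns local axonal translation of a mitochondrial translation factor.
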