Addgene plasmid #182377: psiCheck2-SV40p-3xFLAG-HSVTKp-mCherry
Purpose: Dual expression construct encoding 3xFLAG and mCherry from separate promoters
Depositing lab: Chunghun Lim. Depositing organization: Ulsan National Institute of Science and Technology (UNIST). Publication: mtIF3 is locally translated in axons and regulates mitochondrial translation for axonal growth. Lee S, Park D, Lim C, Kim JI, Min KT. BMC Biol. 2022 Jan 7;20(1):12. doi: 10.1186/s12915-021-01215-w. PubMed 34996455.
Backbone
  Vector backbone: psiCheck2
  Backbone size w/o insert (bp): 3639
  Total vector size (bp): 4422
  Vector type: Mammalian Expression
Growth in bacteria
  Bacterial resistance: Ampicillin, 100 μg/mL
  Growth temperature: 37°C
  Growth strain: DH5alpha
  Copy number: High Copy
Gene/Insert 1
  Gene/Insert name: 3xFlag
  Species: Synthetic
  Insert size (bp): 72
  Promoter: SV40 promoter
  Cloning method: Restriction Enzyme; 5′ cloning site NheI (not destroyed); 3′ cloning site NotI (not destroyed)
  Sequencing primers: 5′ AATACGACTCACTATAG
Gene/Insert 2
  Gene/Insert name: mCherry
  Species: Synthetic
  Insert size (bp): 711
  Promoter: HSV TK promoter
  Cloning method: Restriction Enzyme; 5′ cloning site ApaI (not destroyed); 3′ cloning site XbaI (not destroyed)
  Sequencing primers: 5′ AAGCTTGGCATTCCGGTACT
Terms and licenses: Academic/Nonprofit Terms; Industry Terms: Not Available to Industry
How to cite: psiCheck2-SV40p-3xFLAG-HSVTKp-mCherry was a gift from Chunghun Lim (Addgene plasmid # 182377 ; http://n2t.net/addgene:182377 ; RRID:Addgene_182377)
